Addgene plasmid #221252: pMSCV-FKBP-TRIF(trunc 1-123)
Purpose: Expression of TRIF truncation 6 (124-222) in mammalian cells by retroviral transduction
Depositing lab: Jonathan Kagan. Depositing organization: Boston Children's Hospital. Publication: pLxIS-containing domains are biochemically flexible regulators of interferons and metabolism. Landau LM, Chaudhary N, Tien YC, Rogozinska M, Joshi S, Yao C, Crowley J, Hullahalli K, Campbell IW, Waldor MK, Haigis M, Kagan JC. Mol Cell. 2024 Jul 11;84(13):2436-2454.e10. doi: 10.1016/j.molcel.2024.05.030. Epub 2024 Jun 25. PubMed 38925114.
Backbone
  Vector backbone: pMSCV-IRES-GFP
  Vector type: Retroviral
Growth in bacteria
  Bacterial resistance: Ampicillin, 100 μg/mL
  Growth temperature: 37°C
  Growth strain: NEB Stable
  Copy number: High Copy
Gene/Insert
  Gene/Insert name: TRIF truncation 6 (124-222)
  Species: M. musculus (mouse)
  Entrez Gene: Ticam1 (a.k.a. TICAM-1, TRIF)
  Tag / fusion protein: 3xFLAG-4xFKBP (N terminal on insert)
  Cloning method: Restriction Enzyme; 5′ cloning site BglII (not destroyed); 3′ cloning site NotI (not destroyed)
Terms and licenses: Academic/Nonprofit Terms; Industry Terms: Not Available to Industry
How to cite: pMSCV-FKBP-TRIF(trunc 1-123) was a gift from Jonathan Kagan (Addgene plasmid # 221252 ; http://n2t.net/addgene:221252 ; RRID:Addgene_221252)
