[The description below was written by a language model from this plasmid's Addgene catalogue record and pLannotate feature annotations shown in this document.]
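Description:
pMSCV-FKBP-TRIF(trunc 1-123) is a gammaretroviral transfer vector built on the pMSCV-IRES-GFP backbone for stable expression of a fragment of the mouse innate immune adapter TRIF (Ticam1) in mammalian cells. It is maintained in E. coli through a high-copy ColE1/pUC-type origin and selected with ampicillin via the β-lactamase gene. The remaining bacterial annotations (lac promoter/operator, and fragments of lacI, lacZα, rop, bom and TcR) are backbone remnants with no evident role. The viral portion consists of murine embryonic stem cell virus 5' and 3' LTRs, the Ψ packaging signal and a truncated gag region lacking its start codon. Together these allow the transcript to be packaged into particles when gag-pol and envelope functions are supplied in trans, and then integrated into target cells.

Transcription of the payload is driven by the 5' LTR; no separate internal promoter is annotated. The open reading frame, cloned between BglII and NotI, encodes an N-terminal 3xFLAG epitope followed by four tandem FKBP domains fused to TRIF residues 124–222, described as "truncation 6". The name's "trunc 1-123" evidently refers to the residues removed. The feature table annotates only part of the FLAG and FKBP repeats, but the annotated Ticam1 fragment matches the stated length. FKBP repeats are commonly used for ligand-induced oligomerization, which suggests the fusion is meant to allow controlled clustering of the TRIF segment, although the record does not state this. Downstream, an EMCV IRES drives EGFP from the same transcript, marking transduced cells. The associated work concerns pLxIS-containing domains as regulators of interferon responses and metabolism, so this construct likely serves in mapping TRIF regions needed for signalling.
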