Features (pLannotate 1.2.2; 23 found; start..end, strand, type, name):
     61..81      +  CDS            FLAG (fragment): FLAG® epitope tag, followed by an enterokinase cleavage site
    784..1068    +  CDS            FPR2 (fragment): FKBP2_CRYNB - Protein inferred from homology: Swiss-Prot protein existence level 3. PPIases accelerate the folding of proteins. It catalyzes the cis-trans isomerization of proline imidic peptide bonds in oligopeptides (By similarity). From Cryptococcus neoformans var. neoformans serotype D (strain B-3501A) (Filobasidiella neoformans).
   1063..1383    +  CDS            FKBP1A: FKB1A_HUMAN - Also known as FKBP1, FKBP12. Experimental evidence at protein level: Swiss-Prot protein existence level 1. Keeps in an inactive conformation TGFBR1, the TGF-beta type I serine/threonine kinase receptor, preventing TGF-beta receptor activation in absence of ligand. Recruits SMAD7 to ACVR1B which prevents the association of SMAD2 and SMAD3 with the activin receptor complex, thereby blocking the activin signal. May modulate the RYR1 calcium channel activity. PPIases accelerate the folding of proteins. It catalyzes the cis-trans isomerization of proline imidic peptide bonds in oligop
   1402..1698    +  CDS            Ticam1 (fragment): TCAM1_MOUSE - Also known as Trif. Experimental evidence at protein level: Swiss-Prot protein existence level 1. Involved in innate immunity against invading pathogens. Adapter used by TLR3, TLR4 (through TICAM2) and TLR5 to mediate NF- kappa-B and interferon-regulatory factor (IRF) activation, and to induce apoptosis (PubMed:12855817, PubMed:16002681, PubMed:21703541). Ligand binding to these receptors results in TRIF recruitment through its TIR domain (PubMed:12855817, PubMed:16002681, PubMed:21703541). Distinct protein-interaction motifs allow recruitment of the effector proteins TBK1, TRAF6
   1721..1754    -  misc_feature   MCS (fragment): pBluescript multiple cloning site
   1856..2318    +  misc_feature   IRES: internal ribosome entry site (IRES) of the encephalomyocarditis virus (EMCV)
   2332..3051    +  CDS            EGFP: the original enhanced GFP (Yang et al., 1996) mammalian codon-optimized
   3113..3627    +  LTR            3' LTR: 3' long terminal repeat from murine embryonic stem cell virus
   3789..3805    -  protein_bind   lac operator: The lac repressor binds to the lac operator to inhibit transcription in E. coli. This inhibition can be relieved by adding lactose or isopropyl-β-D-thiogalactopyranoside (IPTG). lac repressor encoded by lacI
   3813..3843    -  promoter       lac promoter: promoter for the E. coli lac operon
   3858..3879    -  protein_bind   CAP binding site: CAP binding activates transcription in the presence of cAMP. E. coli catabolite activator protein
   3892..3984    -  CDS            lacI (fragment): lac repressor; lacI; The lac repressor binds to the lac operator to inhibit transcription in E. coli. This inhibition can be relieved by adding lactose or isopropyl-β-D-thiogalactopyranoside (IPTG).
   4167..4755    -  rep_origin     ori: high-copy-number ColE1/pMB1/pBR322/pUC origin of replication
   4926..5786    -  CDS            AmpR: β-lactamase; bla; confers resistance to ampicillin, carbenicillin, and related antibiotics
   5787..5891    -  promoter       AmpR promoter: bla
   5986..6021    +  CDS            rop (fragment): Rop protein, which maintains plasmids at low copy number; rop
   6123..6222    +  misc_feature   bom (fragment): basis of mobility region from pBR322
   6228..6377    -  CDS            lacZα (fragment): LacZα fragment of β-galactosidase; lacZ fragment
   6377..6578    -  CDS            TcR (fragment): tetracycline efflux protein; tet; confers resistance to tetracycline
   6579..6677    +  CDS            env (fragment): murine leukemia virus gPr80 envelope polyprotein precursor; env; proteolytically cleaved into gp70SU and p15TM subunits
   6719..7235    +  LTR            5' LTR: 5' long terminal repeat from murine embryonic stem cell virus
   7299..7640    +  misc_feature   MESV Ψ: packaging signal of murine embryonic stem cell virus
   7707..8123    +  CDS            gag (truncated): truncated Moloney murine leukemia virus (MMLV) gag gene lacking the start codon
>Addgene plasmid #221252 | pMSCV-FKBP-TRIF(trunc 1-123) | addgene full sequence | sequence record 438507 | Addgene NGS Result
AGATCTGCCACCATGGACTACAAGGATCACGACGGTGATTACAAGGACCACGACATCGACTACAAGGACG
ACGACGACAAGGGCGTTCAAGTAGAAACAATATCTCCAGGAGACGGGCGTACATTTCCTAAGCGTGGCCA
AACTTGCGTAGTCCATTATACCGGCATGCTGGAGGACGGTAAGAAGGTCGATAGCTCTAGAGACCGTAAC
AAACCTTTCAAATTTATGCTGGGGAAACAGGAGGTTATCCGTGGTTGGGAGGAAGGCGTGGCCCAAATGT
CCGTTGGGCAGCGTGCTAAGTTAACCATCTCGCCAGATTACGCATATGGGGCTACAGGCCATCCTGGGAT
CATTCCCCCGCATGCGACACTTGTGTTTGATGTAGAGCTGTTGAAGTTGGAGACGCGGGGAGTTCAAGTC
GAAACGATTTCACCAGGTGATGGACGCACCTTTCCTAAACGGGGACAAACGTGCGTCGTGCATTACACCG
GTATGCTGGAAGACGGCAAGAAAGTCGATTCAAGCCGCGATAGAAATAAACCCTTCAAATTCATGCTTGG
AAAACAGGAAGTAATACGCGGATGGGAAGAGGGTGTGGCGCAAATGTCTGTCGGGCAAAGAGCTAAACTG
ACAATAAGTCCTGATTACGCGTACGGTGCGACTGGGCACCCTGGTATCATTCCGCCGCACGCGACACTTG
TCTTCGACGTCGAGTTACTTAAGCTTGAGACGCGGGGGGTGCAGGTAGAGACTATTTCGCCCGGTGACGG
AAGAACTTTCCCAAAGCGGGGACAGACCTGTGTTGTCCACTACACTGGGATGTTGGAGGATGGTAAGAAA
GTTGACTCAAGTCGTGATCGCAACAAACCCTTTAAGTTTATGCTTGGGAAGCAGGAAGTCATCAGAGGTT
GGGAAGAAGGCGTAGCTCAGATGTCAGTGGGACAACGGGCCAAATTAACCATCAGTCCAGACTACGCCTA
CGGAGCCACCGGTCACCCAGGGATCATACCACCTCACGCAACCTTAGTGTTCGATGTGGAACTTTTAAAG
TTAGAGACGCGCGGTGTACAAGTGGAAACAATCAGTCCAGGGGATGGGAGAACATTCCCCAAAAGAGGCC
AGACGTGTGTCGTGCACTATACGGGGATGTTAGAAGATGGGAAAAAGGTCGATTCGTCACGCGACCGCAA
CAAACCGTTTAAATTCATGTTGGGAAAGCAGGAGGTGATTCGCGGCTGGGAGGAAGGTGTGGCACAGATG
AGCGTGGGCCAGAGAGCAAAACTGACTATCTCTCCTGATTATGCCTACGGCGCGACGGGCCACCCTGGCA
TAATTCCACCCCACGCTACCCTGGTATTCGATGTCGAGCTTCTGAAGCTTGAGGGTGCTGGGGCTGGGGC
TGATTTTGCAAGTCAAGGAGATCATCAACTTGGGCAACTCCAAAACGAGGCTTGGGATAGATGTAGCTCA
GATATCAAGGGAGACCCCTCCGGGTTTCAGCCACTTCACTCTCACCAGGGTTCACTTCAACCACCTAGTG
CCTCCCCTGCAGTCACTCGGAGCCAGCCCAGACCCATTGACACCCCCGACTGGTCCTGGGGACATACTCT
CCATTCCACCAATTCCACTGCTAGCCTCGCTTCCCACCTTGAAATATCACAGTCCCCCACACTTGCCTTT
CTGAGTTCTCATCACGGATGATAAGCGGCCGCGTTTAAACGTCGACGGTATCGATAAGCTTGATATCGAA
TTCCGCCCCCCCCCCTAACGTTACTGGCCGAAGCCGCTTGGAATAAGGCCGGTGTGCGTTTGTCTATATG
TTATTTTCCACCATATTGCCGTCTTTTGGCAATGTGAGGGCCCGGAAACCTGGCCCTGTCTTCTTGACGA
GCATTCCTAGGGGTCTTTCCCCTCTCGCCAAAGGAATGCAAGGTCTGTTGAATGTCGTGAAGGAAGCAGT
TCCTCTGGAAGCTTCTTGAAGACAAACAACGTCTGTAGCGACCCTTTGCAGGCAGCGGAACCCCCCACCT
GGCGACAGGTGCCTCTGCGGCCAAAAGCCACGTGTATAAGATACACCTGCAAAGGCGGCACAACCCCAGT
GCCACGTTGTGAGTTGGATAGTTGTGGAAAGAGTCAAATGGCTCTCCTCAAGCGTATTCAACAAGGGGCT
GAAGGATGCCCAGAAGGTACCCCATTGTATGGGATCTGATCTGGGGCCTCGGTGCACATGCTTTACATGT
GTTTAGTCGAGGTTAAAAAAACGTCTAGGCCCCCCGAACCACGGGGACGTGGTTTTCCTTTGAAAAACAC
GATGATAATATGGCCACAACCATGGTGAGCAAGGGCGAGGAGCTGTTCACCGGGGTGGTGCCCATCCTGG
TCGAGCTGGACGGCGACGTAAACGGCCACAAGTTCAGCGTGTCTGGCGAGGGCGAGGGCGATGCCACCTA
CGGCAAGCTGACCCTGAAGTTCATCTGCACCACCGGCAAGCTGCCCGTGCCCTGGCCCACCCTCGTGACC
ACCCTGACCTACGGCGTGCAGTGCTTCAGCCGCTACCCCGACCACATGAAGCAGCACGACTTCTTCAAGT
CCGCCATGCCCGAAGGCTACGTCCAGGAGCGCACCATCTTCTTCAAGGACGACGGCAACTACAAGACCCG
CGCCGAGGTGAAGTTCGAGGGCGACACCCTGGTGAACCGCATCGAGCTGAAGGGCATCGACTTCAAGGAG
GACGGCAACATCCTGGGGCACAAGCTGGAGTACAACTACAACAGCCACAACGTCTATATCATGGCCGACA
AGCAGAAGAACGGCATCAAGGCGAACTTCAAGATCCGCCACAACATCGAGGACGGCAGCGTGCAGCTCGC
CGACCACTACCAGCAGAACACCCCCATCGGCGACGGCCCCGTGCTGCTGCCCGACAACCACTACCTGAGC
ACCCAGTCCGCCCTGAGCAAAGACCCCAACGAGAAGCGCGATCACATGGTCCTGCTGGAGTTCGTGACCG
CCGCCGGGATCACTCTCGGCATGGACGAGCTGTACAAGTAATGAATTAATTAAGAATTCGATAAAATAAA
AGATTTTATTTAGTCTCCAGAAAAAGGGGGGAATGAAAGACCCCACCTGTAGGTTTGGCAAGCTAGCTTA
AGTAACGCCATTTTGCAAGGCATGGAAAATACATAACTGAGAATAGAGAAGTTCAGATCAAGGTTAGGAA
CAGAGAGACAGCAGAATATGGGCCAAACAGGATATCTGTGGTAAGCAGTTCCTGCCCCGGCTCAGGGCCA
AGAACAGATGGTCCCCAGATGCGGTCCCGCCCTCAGCAGTTTCTAGAGAACCATCAGATGTTTCCAGGGT
GCCCCAAGGACCTGAAATGACCCTGTGCCTTATTTGAACTAACCAATCAGTTCGCTTCTCGCTTCTGTTC
GCGCGCTTCTGCTCCCCGAGCTCAATAAAAGAGCCCACAACCCCTCACTCGGCGCGCCAGTCCTCCGATA
GACTGCGTCGCCCGGGTACCCGTGTATCCAATAAACCCTCTTGCAGTTGCATCCGACTTGTGGTCTCGCT
GTTCCTTGGGAGGGTCTCCTCTGAGTGATTGACTACCCGTCAGCGGGGGTCTTTCATGGGTAACAGTTTC
TTGAAGTTGGAGAACAACATTCTGAGGGTAGGAGTCGAATATTAAGTAATCCTGACTCAATTAGCCACTG
TTTTGAATCCACATACTCCAATACTCCTGAAATAGTTCATTATGGACAGCGCAGAAAGAGCTGGGGAGAA
TTGTGAAATTGTTATCCGCTCACAATTCCACACAACATACGAGCCGGAAGCATAAAGTGTAAAGCCTGGG
GTGCCTAATGAGTGAGCTAACTCACATTAATTGCGTTGCGCTCACTGCCCGCTTTCCAGTCGGGAAACCT
GTCGTGCCAGCTGCATTAATGAATCGGCCAACGCGCGGGGAGAGGCGGTTTGCGTATTGGGCGCTCTTCC
GCTTCCTCGCTCACTGACTCGCTGCGCTCGGTCGTTCGGCTGCGGCGAGCGGTATCAGCTCACTCAAAGG
CGGTAATACGGTTATCCACAGAATCAGGGGATAACGCAGGAAAGAACATGTGAGCAAAAGGCCAGCAAAA
GGCCAGGAACCGTAAAAAGGCCGCGTTGCTGGCGTTTTTCCATAGGCTCCGCCCCCCTGACGAGCATCAC
AAAAATCGACGCTCAAGTCAGAGGTGGCGAAACCCGACAGGACTATAAAGATACCAGGCGTTTCCCCCTG
GAAGCTCCCTCGTGCGCTCTCCTGTTCCGACCCTGCCGCTTACCGGATACCTGTCCGCCTTTCTCCCTTC
GGGAAGCGTGGCGCTTTCTCATAGCTCACGCTGTAGGTATCTCAGTTCGGTGTAGGTCGTTCGCTCCAAG
CTGGGCTGTGTGCACGAACCCCCCGTTCAGCCCGACCGCTGCGCCTTATCCGGTAACTATCGTCTTGAGT
CCAACCCGGTAAGACACGACTTATCGCCACTGGCAGCAGCCACTGGTAACAGGATTAGCAGAGCGAGGTA
TGTAGGCGGTGCTACAGAGTTCTTGAAGTGGTGGCCTAACTACGGCTACACTAGAAGAACAGTATTTGGT
ATCTGCGCTCTGCTGAAGCCAGTTACCTTCGGAAAAAGAGTTGGTAGCTCTTGATCCGGCAAACAAACCA
CCGCTGGTAGCGGTGGTTTTTTTGTTTGCAAGCAGCAGATTACGCGCAGAAAAAAAGGATCTCAAGAAGA
TCCTTTGATCTTTTCTACGGGGTCTGACGCTCAGTGGAACGAAAACTCACGTTAAGGGATTTTGGTCATG
AGATTATCAAAAAGGATCTTCACCTAGATCCTTTTAAATTAAAAATGAAGTTTTAAATCAATCTAAAGTA
TATATGAGTAAACTTGGTCTGACAGTTACCAATGCTTAATCAGTGAGGCACCTATCTCAGCGATCTGTCT
ATTTCGTTCATCCATAGTTGCCTGACTCCCCGTCGTGTAGATAACTACGATACGGGAGGGCTTACCATCT
GGCCCCAGTGCTGCAATGATACCGCGAGACCCACGCTCACCGGCTCCAGATTTATCAGCAATAAACCAGC
CAGCCGGAAGGGCCGAGCGCAGAAGTGGTCCTGCAACTTTATCCGCCTCCATCCAGTCTATTAATTGTTG
CCGGGAAGCTAGAGTAAGTAGTTCGCCAGTTAATAGTTTGCGCAACGTTGTTGCCATTGCTACAGGCATC
GTGGTGTCACGCTCGTCGTTTGGTATGGCTTCATTCAGCTCCGGTTCCCAACGATCAAGGCGAGTTACAT
GATCCCCCATGTTGTGCAAAAAAGCGGTTAGCTCCTTCGGTCCTCCGATCGTTGTCAGAAGTAAGTTGGC
CGCAGTGTTATCACTCATGGTTATGGCAGCACTGCATAATTCTCTTACTGTCATGCCATCCGTAAGATGC
TTTTCTGTGACTGGTGAGTACTCAACCAAGTCATTCTGAGAATAGTGTATGCGGCGACCGAGTTGCTCTT
GCCCGGCGTCAATACGGGATAATACCGCGCCACATAGCAGAACTTTAAAAGTGCTCATCATTGGAAAACG
TTCTTCGGGGCGAAAACTCTCAAGGATCTTACCGCTGTTGAGATCCAGTTCGATGTAACCCACTCGTGCA
CCCAACTGATCTTCAGCATCTTTTACTTTCACCAGCGTTTCTGGGTGAGCAAAAACAGGAAGGCAAAATG
CCGCAAAAAAGGGAATAAGGGCGACACGGAAATGTTGAATACTCATACTCTTCCTTTTTCAATATTATTG
AAGCATTTATCAGGGTTATTGTCTCATGAGCGGATACATATTTGAATGTATTTAGAAAAATAAACAAATA
GGGGTTCCGCGCACATTTCCCCGAAAAGTGCCACCTGACGTCTAAGAAACCATTATTATCATGACATTAA
CCTATAAAAATAGGCGTATCACGAGGCCCTTTCGTCTCGCGCGTTTCGGTGATGACGGTGAAAACCTCTG
ACACATGCAGCTCCCGGAGACGGTCACAGCTTGTCTGTAAGCGGATGCCGGGAGCAGACAAGCCCGTCAG
GGCGCGTCAGCGGGTGTTGGCGGGTGTCGGGGCTGGCTTAACTATGCGGCATCAGAGCAGATTGTACTGA
GAGTGCACCATATGCGGTGTGAAATACCGCACAGATGCGTAAGGAGAAAATACCGCATCAGGCGCCATTC
GCCATTCAGGCTGCGCAACTGTTGGGAAGGGCGATCGGTGCGGGCCTCTTCGCTATTACGCCAGCTGGCG
AAAGGGGGATGTGCTGCAAGGCGATTAAGTTGGGTAACGCCAGGGTTTTCCCAGTCACGACGTTGTAAAA
CGACGGCGCAAGGAATGGTGCATGCAAGGAGATGGCGCCCAACAGTCCCCCGGCCACGGGGCCTGCCACC
ATACCCACGCCGAAACAAGCGCTCATGAGCCCGAAGTGGCGAGCCCGATCTTCCCCATCGGTGATGTCGG
CGATATAGGCGCCAGCAACCGCACCTGTGGCGCCGGTGATGCCGGCCACGATGCGTCCGGCGTAGAGGCG
ATTAGTCCAATTTGTTAAAGACAGGATATCAGTGGTCCAGGCTCTAGTTTTGACTCAACAATATCACCAG
CTGAAGCCTATAGAGTACGAGCCATAGATAAAATAAAAGATTTTATTTAGTCTCCAGAAAAAGGGGGGAA
TGAAAGACCCCACCTGTAGGTTTGGCAAGCTAGCTTAAGTAACGCCATTTTGCAAGGCATGGAAAATACA
TAACTGAGAATAGAGAAGTTCAGATCAAGGTTAGGAACAGAGAGACAGCAGAATATGGGCCAAACAGGAT
ATCTGTGGTAAGCAGTTCCTGCCCCGGCTCAGGGCCAAGAACAGATGGTCCCCAGATGCGGTCCCGCCCT
CAGCAGTTTCTAGAGAACCATCAGATGTTTCCAGGGTGCCCCAAGGACCTGAAATGACCCTGTGCCTTAT
TTGAACTAACCAATCAGTTCGCTTCTCGCTTCTGTTCGCGCGCTTCTGCTCCCCGAGCTCAATAAAAGAG
CCCACAACCCCTCACTCGGCGCGCCAGTCCTCCGATAGACTGCGTCGCCCGGGTACCCGTATTCCCAATA
AAGCCTCTTGCTGTTTGCATCCGAATCGTGGACTCGCTGATCCTTGGGAGGGTCTCCTCAGATTGATTGA
CTGCCCACCTCGGGGGTCTTTCATTTGGAGGTTCCACCGAGATTTGGAGACCCCTGCCCAGGGACCACCG
ACCCCCCCGCCGGGAGGTAAGCTGGCCAGCGGTCGTTTCGTGTCTGTCTCTGTCTTTGTGCGTGTTTGTG
CCGGCATCTAATGTTTGCGCCTGCGTCTGTACTAGTTAGCTAACTAGCTCTGTATCTGGCGGACCCGTGG
TGGAACTGACGAGTTCTGAACACCCGGCCGCAACCCTGGGAGACGTCCCAGGGACTTTGGGGGCCGTTTT
TGTGGCCCGACCTGAGGAAGGGAGTCGATGTGGAATCCGACCCCGTCAGGATATGTGGTTCTGGTAGGAG
ACGAGAACCTAAAACAGTTCCCGCCTCCGTCTGAATTTTTGCTTTCGGTTTGGAACCGAAGCCGCGCGTC
TTGTCTGCTGCAGCGCTGCAGCATCGTTCTGTGTTGTCTCTGTCTGACTGTGTTTCTGTATTTGTCTGAA
AATTAGGGCCAGACTGTTACCACTCCCTTAAGTTTGACCTTAGGTCACTGGAAAGATGTCGAGCGGATCG
CTCACAACCAGTCGGTAGATGTCAAGAAGAGACGTTGGGTTACCTTCTGCTCTGCAGAATGGCCAACCTT
TAACGTCGGATGGCCGCGAGACGGCACCTTTAACCGAGACCTCATCACCCAGGTTAAGATCAAGGTCTTT
TCACCTGGCCCGCATGGACACCCAGACCAGGTCCCCTACATCGTGACCTGGGAAGCCTTGGCTTTTGACC
CCCCTCCCTGGGTCAAGCCCTTTGTACACCCTAAGCCTCCGCCTCCTCTTCCTCCATCCGCCCCGTCTCT
CCCCCTTGAACCTCCTCGTTCGACCCCGCCTCGATCCTCCCTTTATCCAGCCCTCACTCCTTCTCTAGGC
GCCGGAATT
